Addgene plasmid #136684: BPV00500 pET21GG2 His(6)-TF-BECN(1-450)
Purpose: Expresses the full-length Beclin-1 protein (a.a. 1-450) with a N-terminal hexa-Histidine and solubility tag (i.e., Trigger Factor)
Depositing lab: Colin Garvie. Depositing organization: Broad Institute. Publication: The Autophagy-Related Beclin-1 Protein Requires the Coiled-Coil and BARA Domains To Form a Homodimer with Submicromolar Affinity. Ranaghan MJ, Durney MA, Mesleh MF, McCarren PR, Garvie CW, Daniels DS, Carey KL, Skepner AP, Levine B, Perez JR. Biochemistry. 2017 Dec 26;56(51):6639-6651. doi: 10.1021/acs.biochem.7b00936. Epub 2017 Dec 14. PubMed 29185708.
Backbone
  Vector backbone: pET21b
  Total vector size (bp): 8208
  Vector type: Bacterial Expression
Growth in bacteria
  Bacterial resistance: Ampicillin, 100 μg/mL
  Growth temperature: 37°C
  Growth strain: DH5alpha
  Growth instructions: Large-scale expression of BECN1 fusion proteins was performed by growing cultures in TB at 37 °C with orbital shaking at 180 rpm to mid-log phase (A600 ∼ 0.6−0.8), cooling cultures to 18 °C for 30 min before induction with 0.5 mM isopropyl β-D-1-thiogalactopyranoside, and growing the induced cultures for 18 h at 18 °C. Cell pellets were harvested via centrifugation and stored at −50 °C.
  Copy number: Unknown
Gene/Insert
  Gene/Insert name: Beclin-1 (alt name: BECN)
  Species: H. sapiens (human)
  Insert size (bp): 2830
  Mutation: DNA optimized for E. coli expression
  GenBank ID: AF139131 AF139131
  Entrez Gene: BECN1 (a.k.a. ATG6, VPS30, beclin1)
  Promoter: T7
  Tag / fusion protein: Trigger Factor (N terminal on insert)
  Cloning method: Restriction Enzyme; 5′ cloning site BsaI (destroyed during cloning); 3′ cloning site BsaI (destroyed during cloning)
  Sequencing primers: 5′ T7 promoter; 3′ T7 terminator
Resource information
  A portion of this plasmid was derived from a plasmid made by: Synthesized via GeneArt
Terms and licenses: Academic/Nonprofit Terms; Industry Terms: Not Available to Industry
Depositor comments: Large-scale expression of the BECN1 fusion protein was performed by growing cultures in TB at 37 °C with orbital shaking at 180 rpm to mid-log phase (A600 ∼ 0.6−0.8), cooling cultures to 18 °C for 30 min before induction with 0.5 mM isopropyl β-D-1-thiogalactopyranoside, and growing the induced cultures for 18 h at 18 °C. Cell pellets were harvested via centrifugation and stored at −50 °C. See Ranaghan et al. (2017) [DOI: 10.1021/acs.biochem.7b00936] for purification methods.
How to cite: BPV00500 pET21GG2 His(6)-TF-BECN(1-450) was a gift from Colin Garvie (Addgene plasmid # 136684 ; http://n2t.net/addgene:136684 ; RRID:Addgene_136684)
