[The description below was written by a language model from this plasmid's Addgene catalogue record and pLannotate feature annotations shown in this document.]
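Description:
BPV00500 pET21GG2 His(6)-TF-BECN(1-450) is a bacterial expression plasmid of about 8.2 kb, built on a pET21b backbone, for producing full-length human Beclin-1 (BECN1, residues 1-450) in E. coli. It is maintained through a ColE1/pBR322-type origin accompanied by the bom site and the rop gene, and it is selected with ampicillin via the β-lactamase gene. An f1 phage origin is also present. The short tetracycline-resistance fragments flanking lacI and the small predicted ORF near rop are non-functional remnants of the pBR322 lineage.

The expression cassette follows the standard pET layout. A T7 promoter with an adjacent lac operator and the T7 gene 10 ribosome binding site drives a single fusion reading frame that ends at the T7 terminator. The plasmid-borne lacI gene supplies repressor, so expression is IPTG-inducible in hosts that provide T7 RNA polymerase. According to the catalogue entry, the fusion begins with an N-terminal hexahistidine tag for affinity purification. This is followed by E. coli Trigger Factor (tig), a chaperone and prolyl isomerase used here as a solubility-enhancing partner, and then the Beclin-1 coding sequence, which was synthesised with codons optimised for E. coli. The feature table annotates the tig and BECN1 ORFs but not the N-terminal His tag, which presumably lies in the short stretch between the RBS and tig. A His-tag fragment annotated downstream of BECN1 is probably the backbone's C-terminal tag; the record does not state whether it is translated. The insert was placed by BsaI-based cloning, with both sites destroyed. The construct was used to make recombinant Beclin-1 for biochemical study of its homodimerisation.
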