Features (pLannotate 1.2.2; 20 found; start..end, strand, type, name):
      1..19      +  promoter       T7 promoter: promoter for bacteriophage T7 RNA polymerase
     20..44      +  protein_bind   lac operator: The lac repressor binds to the lac operator to inhibit transcription in E. coli. This inhibition can be relieved by adding lactose or isopropyl-β-D-thiogalactopyranoside (IPTG). lac repressor encoded by lacI
     59..81      +  RBS            RBS: efficient ribosome binding site from bacteriophage T7 gene 10 (Olins and Rangwala, 1989)
    119..1414    +  CDS            tig (sequence withheld): TIG_ECOBW - Experimental evidence at protein level: Swiss-Prot protein existence level 1. Involved in protein export. Acts as a chaperone by maintaining the newly synthesized protein in an open conformation. Functions as a peptidyl-prolyl cis-trans isomerase. From Escherichia coli (strain K12 / MC4100 / BW2952).
   1478..2827    +  CDS            BECN1 (sequence withheld): BECN1_HUMAN - Also known as GT197. Experimental evidence at protein level: Swiss-Prot protein existence level 1. Beclin-1-C 35 kDa localized to mitochondria can promote apoptosis; it induces the mitochondrial translocation of BAX and the release of proapoptotic factors. From Homo sapiens (Human).
   2936..2953    +  CDS            9xHis (fragment): 9xHis affinity tag
   2963..3012    +  CDS            SET1 (fragment): solubility-enhancement tag derived from T7 phage gene 10B
   3020..3067    +  terminator     T7 terminator: transcription terminator for bacteriophage T7 RNA polymerase
   3104..3532    +  rep_origin     f1 ori (sequence partly withheld): f1 bacteriophage origin of replication; arrow indicates direction of (+) strand synthesis
   3585..3689    +  promoter       AmpR promoter: bla
   3690..4550    +  CDS            AmpR: β-lactamase; bla; confers resistance to ampicillin, carbenicillin, and related antibiotics
   4721..5309    +  rep_origin     ori: high-copy-number ColE1/pMB1/pBR322/pUC origin of replication
   5495..5634    -  misc_feature   bom: basis of mobility region from pBR322
   5736..5927    -  CDS            rop: Rop protein, which maintains plasmids at low copy number; rop
   5944..6324    +  CDS            YPB1_ECOLX: Protein predicted: Swiss-Prot protein existence level 4. From Escherichia coli.
   6396..6687    -  CDS            TcR (fragment): tetracycline efflux protein; tet; confers resistance to tetracycline
   6702..6723    -  protein_bind   CAP binding site: CAP binding activates transcription in the presence of cAMP. E. coli catabolite activator protein
   6736..7818    -  CDS            lacI: lac repressor; lacI; The lac repressor binds to the lac operator to inhibit transcription in E. coli. This inhibition can be relieved by adding lactose or isopropyl-β-D-thiogalactopyranoside (IPTG).
   7819..7896    -  promoter       lacI promoter: lacI
   7904..8183    -  CDS            TcR (fragment): tetracycline efflux protein; tet; confers resistance to tetracycline
>Addgene plasmid #136684 | BPV00500 pET21GG2 His(6)-TF-BECN(1-450) | addgene full sequence | sequence record 272124 | Addgene NGS Result
TAATACGACTCACTATAGGGGAATTGTGAGCGGATAACAATTCCCCTCTAGAAATAATTTTGTTTAACTT
TAAGAAGGAGATATACATATGGGTCATCATCATCACCATCATGGTAGC
[1296 nt withheld, positions 119-1414]
GGTGCAAGCACCGGATCCCTGGTTCCGCGTGGTAGCGCTAGCGAAAATCTGTATTTTCAGGGA
[1350 nt withheld, positions 1478-2827]
TAAAGCCTCGAGGGTGGTGGTAGCGATTATAAAGATGATGATGATAAAGGCCTGAACGATATCTTTGAAG
CCCAGAAAATTGAATGGCACGAGTAAAAGCTTGTCGAGCACCACCACCACCACCACTGAGATCCGGCTGC
TAACAAAGCCCGAAAGGAAGCTGAGTTGGCTGCTGCCACCGCTGAGCAATAACTAGCATAACCCCTTGGG
GCCTCTAAACGGGTCTTGAGGGGTTTTTTGCTGAAAGGAGGAACTATATCCGGATTGGCGAATGGG
[124 nt withheld, positions 3104-3227]
C
[91 nt withheld, positions 3229-3319]
A
[49 nt withheld, positions 3321-3369]
CCTTTGACGTTGGAGTCCACGTTCTTT
[37 nt withheld, positions 3397-3433]
ACCCTATCTCGGTCTATTCTTTTGATTTATAAGGGATTTTGCCGATTTCGGCCTATTGGTTAAAAAATGA
GCTGATTTAACAAAAATTTAACGCGAATTTTAACAAAATATTAACGCTTACAATTTAGGTGGCACTTTTC
GGGGAAATGTGCGCGGAACCCCTATTTGTTTATTTTTCTAAATACATTCAAATATGTATCCGCTCATGAG
ACAATAACCCTGATAAATGCTTCAATAATATTGAAAAAGGAAGAGTATGAGTATTCAACATTTCCGTGTC
GCCCTTATTCCCTTTTTTGCGGCATTTTGCCTTCCTGTTTTTGCTCACCCAGAAACGCTGGTGAAAGTAA
AAGATGCTGAAGATCAGTTGGGTGCACGAGTGGGTTACATCGAACTGGATCTCAACAGCGGTAAGATCCT
TGAGAGTTTTCGCCCCGAAGAACGTTTTCCAATGATGAGCACTTTTAAAGTTCTGCTATGTGGCGCGGTA
TTATCCCGTATTGACGCCGGGCAAGAGCAACTCGGTCGCCGCATACACTATTCTCAGAATGACTTGGTTG
AGTACTCACCAGTCACAGAAAAGCATCTTACGGATGGCATGACAGTAAGAGAATTATGCAGTGCTGCCAT
AACCATGAGTGATAACACTGCGGCCAACTTACTTCTGACAACGATCGGAGGACCGAAGGAGCTAACCGCT
TTTTTGCACAACATGGGGGATCATGTAACTCGCCTTGATCGTTGGGAACCGGAGCTGAATGAAGCCATAC
CAAACGACGAGCGTGACACCACGATGCCTGCAGCAATGGCAACAACGTTGCGCAAACTATTAACTGGCGA
ACTACTTACTCTAGCTTCCCGGCAACAATTAATAGACTGGATGGAGGCGGATAAAGTTGCAGGACCACTT
CTGCGCTCGGCCCTTCCGGCTGGCTGGTTTATTGCTGATAAATCTGGAGCCGGTGAGCGTGGTAGTCGCG
GTATCATTGCAGCACTGGGGCCAGATGGTAAGCCCTCCCGTATCGTAGTTATCTACACGACGGGGAGTCA
GGCAACTATGGATGAACGAAATAGACAGATCGCTGAGATAGGTGCCTCACTGATTAAGCATTGGTAACTG
TCAGACCAAGTTTACTCATATATACTTTAGATTGATTTAAAACTTCATTTTTAATTTAAAAGGATCTAGG
TGAAGATCCTTTTTGATAATCTCATGACCAAAATCCCTTAACGTGAGTTTTCGTTCCACTGAGCGTCAGA
CCCCGTAGAAAAGATCAAAGGATCTTCTTGAGATCCTTTTTTTCTGCGCGTAATCTGCTGCTTGCAAACA
AAAAAACCACCGCTACCAGCGGTGGTTTGTTTGCCGGATCAAGAGCTACCAACTCTTTTTCCGAAGGTAA
CTGGCTTCAGCAGAGCGCAGATACCAAATACTGTCCTTCTAGTGTAGCCGTAGTTAGGCCACCACTTCAA
GAACTCTGTAGCACCGCCTACATACCTCGCTCTGCTAATCCTGTTACCAGTGGCTGCTGCCAGTGGCGAT
AAGTCGTGTCTTACCGGGTTGGACTCAAGACGATAGTTACCGGATAAGGCGCAGCGGTCGGGCTGAACGG
GGGGTTCGTGCACACAGCCCAGCTTGGAGCGAACGACCTACACCGAACTGAGATACCTACAGCGTGAGCT
ATGAGAAAGCGCCACGCTTCCCGAAGGGAGAAAGGCGGACAGGTATCCGGTAAGCGGCAGGGTCGGAACA
GGAGAGCGCACGAGGGAGCTTCCAGGGGGAAACGCCTGGTATCTTTATAGTCCTGTCGGGTTTCGCCACC
TCTGACTTGAGCGTCGATTTTTGTGATGCTCGTCAGGGGGGCGGAGCCTATGGAAAAACGCCAGCAACGC
GGCCTTTTTACGGTTCCTGGCCTTTTGCTGGCCTTTTGCTCACATGTTCTTTCCTGCGTTATCCCCTGAT
TCTGTGGATAACCGTATTACCGCCTTTGAGTGAGCTGATACCGCTCGCCGCAGCCGAACGACCGAGCGCA
GCGAGTCAGTGAGCGAGGAAGCGGAAGAGCGCCTGATGCGGTATTTTCTCCTTACGCATCTGTGCGGTAT
TTCACACCGCAATGGTGCACTCTCAGTACAATCTGCTCTGATGCCGCATAGTTAAGCCAGTATACACTCC
GCTATCGCTACGTGACTGGGTCATGGCTGCGCCCCGACACCCGCCAACACCCGCTGACGCGCCCTGACGG
GCTTGTCTGCTCCCGGCATCCGCTTACAGACAAGCTGTGACCGTCTCCGGGAGCTGCATGTGTCAGAGGT
TTTCACCGTCATCACCGAAACGCGCGAGGCAGCTGCGGTAAAGCTCATCAGCGTGGTCGTGAAGCGATTC
ACAGATGTCTGCCTGTTCATCCGCGTCCAGCTCGTTGAGTTTCTCCAGAAGCGTTAATGTCTGGCTTCTG
ATAAAGCGGGCCATGTTAAGGGCGGTTTTTTCCTGTTTGGTCACTGATGCCTCCGTGTAAGGGGGATTTC
TGTTCATGGGGGTAATGATACCGATGAAACGAGAGAGGATGCTCACGATACGGGTTACTGATGATGAACA
TGCCCGGTTACTGGAACGTTGTGAGGGTAAACAACTGGCGGTATGGATGCGGCGGGACCAGAGAAAAATC
ACTCAGGGTCAATGCCAGCGCTTCGTTAATACAGATGTAGGTGTTCCACAGGGTAGCCAGCAGCATCCTG
CGATGCAGATCCGGAACATAATGGTGCAGGGCGCTGACTTCCGCGTTTCCAGACTTTACGAAACACGGAA
ACCGAAGACCATTCATGTTGTTGCTCAGGTCGCAGACGTTTTGCAGCAGCAGTCGCTTCACGTTCGCTCG
CGTATCGGTGATTCATTCTGCTAACCAGTAAGGCAACCCCGCCAGCCTAGCCGGGTCCTCAACGACAGGA
GCACGATCATGCGCACCCGTGGGGCCGCCATGCCGGCGATAATGGCCTGCTTCTCGCCGAAACGTTTGGT
GGCGGGACCAGTGACGAAGGCTTGAGCGAGGGCGTGCAAGATTCCGAATACCGCAAGCGACAGGCCGATC
ATCGTCGCGCTCCAGCGAAAGCGGTCCTCGCCGAAAATGACCCAGAGCGCTGCCGGCACCTGTCCTACGA
GTTGCATGATAAAGAAGACAGTCATAAGTGCGGCGACGATAGTCATGCCCCGCGCCCACCGGAAGGAGCT
GACTGGGTTGAAGGCTCTCAAGGGCATCGGTCGAGATCCCGGTGCCTAATGAGTGAGCTAACTTACATTA
ATTGCGTTGCGCTCACTGCCCGCTTTCCAGTCGGGAAACCTGTCGTGCCAGCTGCATTAATGAATCGGCC
AACGCGCGGGGAGAGGCGGTTTGCGTATTGGGCGCCAGGGTGGTTTTTCTTTTCACCAGTGAGACGGGCA
ACAGCTGATTGCCCTTCACCGCCTGGCCCTGAGAGAGTTGCAGCAAGCGGTCCACGCTGGTTTGCCCCAG
CAGGCGAAAATCCTGTTTGATGGTGGTTAACGGCGGGATATAACATGAGCTGTCTTCGGTATCGTCGTAT
CCCACTACCGAGATATCCGCACCAACGCGCAGCCCGGACTCGGTAATGGCGCGCATTGCGCCCAGCGCCA
TCTGATCGTTGGCAACCAGCATCGCAGTGGGAACGATGCCCTCATTCAGCATTTGCATGGTTTGTTGAAA
ACCGGACATGGCACTCCAGTCGCCTTCCCGTTCCGCTATCGGCTGAATTTGATTGCGAGTGAGATATTTA
TGCCAGCCAGCCAGACGCAGACGCGCCGAGACAGAACTTAATGGGCCCGCTAACAGCGCGATTTGCTGGT
GACCCAATGCGACCAGATGCTCCACGCCCAGTCGCGTACCGTCTTCATGGGAGAAAATAATACTGTTGAT
GGGTGTCTGGTCAGAGACATCAAGAAATAACGCCGGAACATTAGTGCAGGCAGCTTCCACAGCAATGGCA
TCCTGGTCATCCAGCGGATAGTTAATGATCAGCCCACTGACGCGTTGCGCGAGAAGATTGTGCACCGCCG
CTTTACAGGCTTCGACGCCGCTTCGTTCTACCATCGACACCACCACGCTGGCACCCAGTTGATCGGCGCG
AGATTTAATCGCCGCGACAATTTGCGACGGCGCGTGCAGGGCCAGACTGGAGGTGGCAACGCCAATCAGC
AACGACTGTTTGCCCGCCAGTTGTTGTGCCACGCGGTTGGGAATGTAATTCAGCTCCGCCATCGCCGCTT
CCACTTTTTCCCGCGTTTTCGCAGAAACGTGGCTGGCCTGGTTCACCACGCGGGAAACGGTCTGATAAGA
GACACCGGCATACTCTGCGACATCGTATAACGTTACTGGTTTCACATTCACCACCCTGAATTGACTCTCT
TCCGGGCGCTATCATGCCATACCGCGAAAGGTTTTGCGCCATTCGATGGTGTCCGGGATCTCGACGCTCT
CCCTTATGCGACTCCTGCATTAGGAAGCAGCCCAGTAGTAGGTTGAGGCCGTTGAGCACCGCCGCCGCAA
GGAATGGTGCATGCAAGGAGATGGCGCCCAACAGTCCCCCGGCCACGGGGCCTGCCACCATACCCACGCC
GAAACAAGCGCTCATGAGCCCGAAGTGGCGAGCCCGATCTTCCCCATCGGTGATGTCGGCGATATAGGCG
CCAGCAACCGCACCTGTGGCGCCGGTGATGCCGGCCACGATGCGTCCGGCGTAGAGGATCGAGATCTCGA
TCCCGCGAAAT
