>Addgene plasmid #136684 | BPV00500 pET21GG2 His(6)-TF-BECN(1-450) | depositor partial sequence | sequence record 263849 | T7 promoter + RBS + H6-tag + Trigger Factor + Beclin-1
TAATACGACTCACTATAGGGGAATTGTGAGCGGATAACAATTCCCCTCTAGAAATAATTTTGTTTAACTT
TAAGAAGGAGATATACATATGGGTCATCATCATCACCATCATGGTAGC
[1296 nt withheld, positions 119-1414]
GGTGCAAGCACCGGATCCCTGGTTCCGCGTGGTAGCGCTAGCGAAAATCTGTATTTTCAGGGA
[1350 nt withheld, positions 1478-2827]
TAA
